>Addgene plasmid #98894 | pET42a-lambdaN+-L+-GSH | addgene full sequence | sequence record 192691 | Addgene NGS Result
CGCGCATTGCGCCCAGCGCCATCTGATCGTTGGCAACCAGCATCGCAGTGGGAACGATGCCCTCATTCAG
CATTTGCATGGTTTGTTGAAAACCGGACATGGCACTCCAGTCGCCTTCCCGTTCCGCTATCGGCTGAATT
TGATTGCGAGTGAGATATTTATGCCAGCCAGCCAGACGCAGACGCGCCGAGACAGAACTTAATGGGCCCG
CTAACAGCGCGATTTGCTGGTGACCCAATGCGACCAGATGCTCCACGCCCAGTCGCGTACCGTCTTCATG
GGAGAAAATAATACTGTTGATGGGTGTCTGGTCAGAGACATCAAGAAATAACGCCGGAACATTAGTGCAG
GCAGCTTCCACAGCAATGGCATCCTGGTCATCCAGCGGATAGTTAATGATCAGCCCACTGACGCGTTGCG
CGAGAAGATTGTGCACCGCCGCTTTACAGGCTTCGACGCCGCTTCGTTCTACCATCGACACCACCACGCT
GGCACCCAGTTGATCGGCGCGAGATTTAATCGCCGCGACAATTTGCGACGGCGCGTGCAGGGCCAGACTG
GAGGTGGCAACGCCAATCAGCAACGACTGTTTGCCCGCCAGTTGTTGTGCCACGCGGTTGGGAATGTAAT
TCAGCTCCGCCATCGCCGCTTCCACTTTTTCCCGCGTTTTCGCAGAAACGTGGCTGGCCTGGTTCACCAC
GCGGGAAACGGTCTGATAAGAGACACCGGCATACTCTGCGACATCGTATAACGTTACTGGTTTCACATTC
ACCACCCTGAATTGACTCTCTTCCGGGCGCTATCATGCCATACCGCGAAAGGTTTTGCGCCATTCGATGG
TGTCCGGGATCTCGACGCTCTCCCTTATGCGACTCCTGCATTAGGAAGCAGCCCAGTAGTAGGTTGAGGC
CGTTGAGCACCGCCGCCGCAAGGAATGGTGCATGCAAGGAGATGGCGCCCAACAGTCCCCCGGCCACGGG
GCCTGCCACCATACCCACGCCGAAACAAGCGCTCATGAGCCCGAAGTGGCGAGCCCGATCTTCCCCATCG
GTGATGTCGGCGATATAGGCGCCAGCAACCGCACCTGTGGCGCCGGTGATGCCGGCCACGATGCGTCCGG
CGTAGAGGATCGAGATCGATCTCGATCCCGCGAAATTAATACGACTCACTATAGGGGAATTGTGAGCGGA
TAACAATTCCCCTCTAGAAATAATTTTGTTTAACTTTAAGAAGGAGATATACATATGGGGAATGCAAAAA
CACGCCGCCGCGAACGTCGCGCAGAGAAACAGGCTCAATGGAAAGCAGCAAATGGCGCAGGTGCAGGCGC
AGGTGCAGGCGCAGGTGCAGGCGCAGGTGCAGGCGCAGGTGCAATGTCCCCTATACTAGGTTATTGGAAA
ATTAAGGGCCTTGTGCAACCCACTCGACTTCTTTTGGAATATCTTGAAGAAAAATATGAAGAGCATTTGT
ATGAGCGCGATGAAGGTGATAAATGGCGAAACAAAAAGTTTGAATTGGGTTTGGAGTTTCCCAATCTTCC
TTATTATATTGATGGTGATGTTAAATTAACACAGTCTATGGCCATCATACGTTATATAGCTGACAAGCAC
AACATGTTGGGTGGTTGTCCAAAAGAGCGTGCAGAGATTTCAATGCTTGAAGGAGCGGTTTTGGATATTA
GATACGGTGTTTCGAGAATTGCATATAGTAAAGACTTTGAAACTCTCAAAGTTGATTTTCTTAGCAAGCT
ACCTGAAATGCTGAAAATGTTCGAAGATCGTTTATGTCATAAAACATATTTAAATGGTGATCATGTAACC
CATCCTGACTTCATGTTGTATGACGCTCTTGATGTTGTTTTATACATGGACCCAATGTGCCTGGATGCGT
TCCCAAAATTAGTTTGTTTTAAAAAACGTATTGAAGCTATCCCACAAATTGATAAGTACTTGAAATCCAG
CAAGTATATAGCATGGCCTTTGCAGGGCTGGCAAGCCACGTTTGGTGGTGGCGACCATCCTCCAAAATCG
GATGGTTAAACTAGTGGTTCTGGTCATCACCATCACCATCACTCCGCGGGTCTGGTGCCACGCGGTAGTA
CTGCAATTGGTATGAAAGAAACCGCTGCTGCTAAATTCGAACGCCAGCACATGGACAGCCCAGATCTGGG
TACCGGTGGTGGCTCCGGTATTGAGGGACGCGGGTCCATGGGATATCGGGGATCCGAATTCTGTACAGGC
CTTGGCGCGCCTGCAGGCGAGCTCCGTCGACAAGCTTGCGGCCGCACTCGAGCACCACCACCACCACCAC
CACCACTAATTGATTAATACCTAGGCTGCTAAACAAAGCCCGAAAGGAAGCTGAGTTGGCTGCTGCCACC
GCTGAGCAATAACTAGCATAACCCCTTGGGGCCTCTAAACGGGTCTTGAGGGGTTTTTTGCTGAAAGGAG
GAACTATATCCGGATTGGCGAATGGG
[124 nt withheld, positions 2477-2600]
C
[91 nt withheld, positions 2602-2692]
A
[49 nt withheld, positions 2694-2742]
CCTTTGACGTTGGAGTCCACGTTCTTT
[37 nt withheld, positions 2770-2806]
ACCCTATCTCGGTCTATTCTTTTGATTTATAAGGGATTTTGCCGATTTCGGCCTATTGGTTAAAAAATGA
GCTGATTTAACAAAAATTTAACGCGAATTTTAACAAAATATTAACGCTTACAATTTAGGTGGCACTTTTC
GGGGAAATGTGCGCGGAACCCCTATTTGTTTATTTTTCTAAATACATTCAAATATGTATCCGCTCATGAA
TTAATTCTTAGAAAAACTCATCGAGCATCAAATGAAACTGCAATTTATTCATATCAGGATTATCAATACC
ATATTTTTGAAAAAGCCGTTTCTGTAATGAAGGAGAAAACTCACCGAGGCAGTTCCATAGGATGGCAAGA
TCCTGGTATCGGTCTGCGATTCCGACTCGTCCAACATCAATACAACCTATTAATTTCCCCTCGTCAAAAA
TAAGGTTATCAAGTGAGAAATCACCATGAGTGACGACTGAATCCGGTGAGAATGGCAAAAGTTTATGCAT
TTCTTTCCAGACTTGTTCAACAGGCCAGCCATTACGCTCGTCATCAAAATCACTCGCATCAACCAAACCG
TTATTCATTCGTGATTGCGCCTGAGCGAGACGAAATACGCGATCGCTGTTAAAAGGACAATTACAAACAG
GAATCGAATGCAACCGGCGCAGGAACACTGCCAGCGCATCAACAATATTTTCACCTGAATCAGGATATTC
TTCTAATACCTGGAATGCTGTTTTCCCGGGGATCGCAGTGGTGAGTAACCATGCATCATCAGGAGTACGG
ATAAAATGCTTGATGGTCGGAAGAGGCATAAATTCCGTCAGCCAGTTTAGTCTGACCATCTCATCTGTAA
CATCATTGGCAACGCTACCTTTGCCATGTTTCAGAAACAACTCTGGCGCATCGGGCTTCCCATACAATCG
ATAGATTGTCGCACCTGATTGCCCGACATTATCGCGAGCCCATTTATACCCATATAAATCAGCATCCATG
TTGGAATTTAATCGCGGCCTAGAGCAAGACGTTTCCCGTTGAATATGGCTCATAACACCCCTTGTATTAC
TGTTTATGTAAGCAGACAGTTTTATTGTTCATGACCAAAATCCCTTAACGTGAGTTTTCGTTCCACTGAG
CGTCAGACCCCGTAGAAAAGATCAAAGGATCTTCTTGAGATCCTTTTTTTCTGCGCGTAATCTGCTGCTT
GCAAACAAAAAAACCACCGCTACCAGCGGTGGTTTGTTTGCCGGATCAAGAGCTACCAACTCTTTTTCCG
AAGGTAACTGGCTTCAGCAGAGCGCAGATACCAAATACTGTCCTTCTAGTGTAGCCGTAGTTAGGCCACC
ACTTCAAGAACTCTGTAGCACCGCCTACATACCTCGCTCTGCTAATCCTGTTACCAGTGGCTGCTGCCAG
TGGCGATAAGTCGTGTCTTACCGGGTTGGACTCAAGACGATAGTTACCGGATAAGGCGCAGCGGTCGGGC
TGAACGGGGGGTTCGTGCACACAGCCCAGCTTGGAGCGAACGACCTACACCGAACTGAGATACCTACAGC
GTGAGCTATGAGAAAGCGCCACGCTTCCCGAAGGGAGAAAGGCGGACAGGTATCCGGTAAGCGGCAGGGT
CGGAACAGGAGAGCGCACGAGGGAGCTTCCAGGGGGAAACGCCTGGTATCTTTATAGTCCTGTCGGGTTT
CGCCACCTCTGACTTGAGCGTCGATTTTTGTGATGCTCGTCAGGGGGGCGGAGCCTATGGAAAAACGCCA
GCAACGCGGCCTTTTTACGGTTCCTGGCCTTTTGCTGGCCTTTTGCTCACATGTTCTTTCCTGCGTTATC
CCCTGATTCTGTGGATAACCGTATTACCGCCTTTGAGTGAGCTGATACCGCTCGCCGCAGCCGAACGACC
GAGCGCAGCGAGTCAGTGAGCGAGGAAGCGGAAGAGCGCCTGATGCGGTATTTTCTCCTTACGCATCTGT
GCGGTATTTCACACCGCAATGGTGCACTCTCAGTACAATCTGCTCTGATGCCGCATAGTTAAGCCAGTAT
ACACTCCGCTATCGCTACGTGACTGGGTCATGGCTGCGCCCCGACACCCGCCAACACCCGCTGACGCGCC
CTGACGGGCTTGTCTGCTCCCGGCATCCGCTTACAGACAAGCTGTGACCGTCTCCGGGAGCTGCATGTGT
CAGAGGTTTTCACCGTCATCACCGAAACGCGCGAGGCAGCTGCGGTAAAGCTCATCAGCGTGGTCGTGAA
GCGATTCACAGATGTCTGCCTGTTCATCCGCGTCCAGCTCGTTGAGTTTCTCCAGAAGCGTTAATGTCTG
GCTTCTGATAAAGCGGGCCATGTTAAGGGCGGTTTTTTCCTGTTTGGTCACTGATGCCTCCGTGTAAGGG
GGATTTCTGTTCATGGGGGTAATGATACCGATGAAACGAGAGAGGATGCTCACGATACGGGTTACTGATG
ATGAACATGCCCGGTTACTGGAACGTTGTGAGGGTAAACAACTGGCGGTATGGATGCGGCGGGACCAGAG
AAAAATCACTCAGGGTCAATGCCAGCGCTTCGTTAATACAGATGTAGGTGTTCCACAGGGTAGCCAGCAG
CATCCTGCGATGCAGATCCGGAACATAATGGTGCAGGGCGCTGACTTCCGCATTTCCAGACTTTACGAAA
CACGGAAACCGAAGACCATTCATGTTGTTGCTCAGGTCGCAGACGTTTTGCAGCAGCAGTCGCTTCACGT
TCGCTCGCGTATCGGTGATTCATTCTGCTAACCAGTAAGGCAACCCCGCCAGCCTAGCCGGGTCCTCAAC
GACAGGAGCACGATCATGCTAGTCATGCCCCGCGCCCACCGGAAGGAGCTGACTGGGTTGAAGGCTCTCA
AGGGCATCGGTCGAGATCCCGGTGCCTAATGAGTGAGCTAACTTACATTAATTGCGTTGCGCTCACTGCC
CGCTTTCCAGTCGGGAAACCTGTCGTGCCAGCTGCATTAATGAATCGGCCAACGCGCGGGGAGAGGCGGT
TTGCGTATTGGGCGCCAGGGTGGTTTTTCTTTTCACCAGTGAGACGGGCAACAGCTGATTGCCCTTCACC
GCCTGGCCCTGAGAGAGTTGCAGCAAGCGGTCCACGCTGGTTTGCCCCAGCAGGCGAAAATCCTGTTTGA
TGGTGGTTAACGGCGGGATATAACATGAGCTGTCTTCGGTATCGTCGTATCCCACTACCGAGATGTCCGC
ACCAACGCGCAGCCCGGACTCGGTAATGG
Features (pLannotate 1.2.2; 22 found; start..end, strand, type, name):
    767..844     -  promoter       lacI promoter: lacI
    852..1131    -  CDS            TcR (fragment): tetracycline efflux protein; tet; confers resistance to tetracycline
   1157..1175    +  promoter       T7 promoter: promoter for bacteriophage T7 RNA polymerase
   1176..1200    +  protein_bind   lac operator: The lac repressor binds to the lac operator to inhibit transcription in E. coli. This inhibition can be relieved by adding lactose or isopropyl-β-D-thiogalactopyranoside (IPTG). lac repressor encoded by lacI
   1215..1237    +  RBS            RBS: efficient ribosome binding site from bacteriophage T7 gene 10 (Olins and Rangwala, 1989)
   1252..1313    +  CDS            λ N peptide (fragment): N-terminal RNA-binding domain from the λ bacteriophage antiterminator protein N (Baron-Benhamou et al., 2004)
   1374..2027    +  CDS            GST26_SCHJA: Experimental evidence at protein level: Swiss-Prot protein existence level 1. GST isoenzymes appear to play a central role in the parasite detoxification system. Other functions are also suspected including a role in increasing the solubility of haematin in the parasite gut. From Schistosoma japonicum (Blood fluke).
   2055..2072    +  CDS            7xHis (fragment): 6xHis affinity tag
   2115..2159    +  CDS            S-Tag: affinity and epitope tag derived from pancreatic ribonuclease A
   2293..2316    +  CDS            9xHis (fragment): 9xHis affinity tag
   2342..2385    +  CDS            SET1 (fragment): solubility-enhancement tag derived from T7 phage gene 10B
   2393..2440    +  terminator     T7 terminator: transcription terminator for bacteriophage T7 RNA polymerase
   2477..2905    +  rep_origin     f1 ori (sequence partly withheld): f1 bacteriophage origin of replication; arrow indicates direction of (+) strand synthesis
   2958..3015    +  promoter       AmpR promoter (fragment): bla
   3024..3839    -  CDS            KanR: aminoglycoside phosphotransferase; aph(3')-Ia; confers resistance to kanamycin in bacteria or G418 (Geneticin®) in eukaryotes
   3961..4549    +  rep_origin     ori: high-copy-number ColE1/pMB1/pBR322/pUC origin of replication
   4735..4874    -  misc_feature   bom: basis of mobility region from pBR322
   4976..5167    -  CDS            rop: Rop protein, which maintains plasmids at low copy number; rop
   5184..5564    +  CDS            YPB1_ECOLX: Protein predicted: Swiss-Prot protein existence level 4. From Escherichia coli.
   5626..5690    -  CDS            TcR (fragment): tetracycline efflux protein; tet; confers resistance to tetracycline
   5705..5726    -  protein_bind   CAP binding site: CAP binding activates transcription in the presence of cAMP. E. coli catabolite activator protein
   5739..766     -  CDS            lacI (across the origin): lac repressor; lacI; The lac repressor binds to the lac operator to inhibit transcription in E. coli. This inhibition can be relieved by adding lactose or isopropyl-β-D-thiogalactopyranoside (IPTG).
