[The description below was written by a language model from this plasmid's Addgene catalogue record and pLannotate feature annotations shown in this document.]
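Description:
pET42a-lambdaN+-L+-GSH is a bacterial expression plasmid built on the Novagen pET42a backbone for producing a λN peptide–GST fusion protein in E. coli. It is selected with kanamycin through an aph(3')-Ia resistance gene and replicates from a pBR322/ColE1-type origin. The bom and rop elements are also annotated, although the catalogue entry lists the plasmid as high copy. An f1 origin is present as well, along with short tetracycline-resistance gene fragments that are backbone remnants rather than functional markers. The catalogue gives a total size of 6,065 bp, while the sequenced record is 6,055 nt.

The payload is a small synthetic insert of 129 bp, lambdaN+-L+, cloned at the NdeI site so that it sits immediately upstream of, and in frame with, the vector's Schistosoma japonicum GST coding sequence. This leaves GST at the C-terminus of the insert. The annotated portion of the insert corresponds to the N-terminal RNA-binding domain of the bacteriophage λ antiterminator protein N. The "L+" segment lies between this peptide and GST and is presumably a linker, though the record does not define it. Expression is driven by a T7 promoter with an adjacent lac operator and the T7 gene 10 ribosome binding site, and it ends at the T7 terminator. The plasmid-borne lacI gene supplies repressor, so expression is IPTG-inducible in a DE3 host that provides T7 RNA polymerase. A stop codon was introduced after GST, so the downstream pET42a His and S-tag sequences appear in the feature table but should not be translated. The fusion protein serves as the capture reagent in the ARiBo method for affinity purification of RNAs under native conditions.
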