Addgene plasmid #98894: pET42a-lambdaN+-L+-GSH
Purpose: Expresses lambdaN+-L+-GST fusion protein for affinity purification with ARiBo method
Depositing lab: Pascale Legault. Depositing organization: University of Montreal. Publication: The ARiBo tag: a reliable tool for affinity purification of RNAs under native conditions. Di Tomasso G, Lampron P, Dagenais P, Omichinski JG, Legault P. Nucleic Acids Res. 2011 Feb;39(3):e18. doi: 10.1093/nar/gkq1084. Epub 2010 Nov 11. PubMed 21071425.
Backbone
  Vector backbone: pET42a
  Backbone manufacturer: Novagen
  Backbone size w/o insert (bp): 5930
  Total vector size (bp): 6065
  Modifications to backbone: stop codon inserted after the GST tag
  Vector type: Bacterial Expression
Growth in bacteria
  Bacterial resistance: Kanamycin, 50 μg/mL
  Growth temperature: 30°C
  Growth strain: DH5alpha
  Growth instructions: For expression, depositing laboratory recommends strain BL21 (DE3) with 4 hours IPTG induction
  Copy number: High Copy
Gene/Insert
  Gene/Insert name: lambdaN+-L+
  Species: Synthetic
  Insert size (bp): 129
  Promoter: T7 promoter
  Tag / fusion protein: GST tag (C terminal on insert)
  Cloning method: Restriction Enzyme; 5′ cloning site NdeI (not destroyed); 3′ cloning site NdeI (destroyed during cloning)
  Sequencing primers: 5′ T7 promoter, forward primer
Terms and licenses: Academic/Nonprofit Terms; Industry Terms: Not Available to Industry
How to cite: pET42a-lambdaN+-L+-GSH was a gift from Pascale Legault (Addgene plasmid # 98894 ; http://n2t.net/addgene:98894 ; RRID:Addgene_98894)
