>Addgene plasmid #98894 | pET42a-lambdaN+-L+-GSH | depositor partial sequence | sequence record 181209 | lambdaN+-L+-GST fusion protein + stop codon
ATGGGGAATGCAAAAACACGCCGCCGCGAACGTCGCGCAGAGAAACAGGCTCAATGGAAAGCAGCAAATG
GCGCAGGTGCAGGCGCAGGTGCAGGCGCAGGTGCAGGCGCAGGTGCAGGCGCAGGTGCAATGTCCCCTAT
ACTAGGTTATTGGAAAATTAAGGGCCTTGTGCAACCCACTCGACTTCTTTTGGAATATCTTGAAGAAAAA
TATGAAGAGCATTTGTATGAGCGCGATGAAGGTGATAAATGGCGAAACAAAAAGTTTGAATTGGGTTTGG
ACTTTCCCAATCTTCCTTATTATATTGATGGTGATGTTAAATTAACACAGTCTATGGCCATCATACGTTA
TATAGCTGACAAGCACAACATGTTGGGTGGTTGTCCAAAAGAGCGTGCAGAGATTTCAATCCTTGAAGGA
GCGGTTTTGGATATTAGATACGGTGTTTCGAGAATTGCATATAGTAAAGACTTTGAAACTCTCAAAGTTG
ATTTTCTTAGCAAGCTACCTGAAATGCTGAAAATGTTCGAAGATCGTTTATGTCATAAAACATATTTAAA
TGGTGATCATGTAACCCATCCTGACTTCATGTTGTATGACGCTCTTGATGTTGTTTTATACATGGACCCA
ATGTGCCTGGATGCGTTCCCAAAATTAGTTTGTTTTAAAAAACGTATTGAAGCTATCCCACAAATTGATA
AGTACTTGAAATCCAGCAAGTATATAGCATGGCCTTTGCAGGGCTGGCAAGCCACGTTTGGTGGTGGCGA
CCATCCTCCAAAATCGGATTAA
